Addgene plasmid #140702: pMAK464
Purpose: NBαEGFP
Depositing lab: Takayuki Iwaki. Depositing organization: Hamamatsu University School of Medicine. Publication: Nanobody production can be simplified by direct secretion from Escherichia coli. Iwaki T, Hara K, Umemura K. Protein Expr Purif. 2020 Feb 13;170:105607. doi: 10.1016/j.pep.2020.105607. PubMed 32062022.
Backbone
  Vector backbone: pMal-T-Avi-His/BirA
  Vector type: Bacterial Expression
Growth in bacteria
  Bacterial resistance: Ampicillin, 100 μg/mL
  Growth temperature: 37°C
  Growth strain: DH5alpha
  Copy number: Unknown
Gene/Insert
  Gene/Insert name: NBαEGFP
  Cloning method: Ligation Independent Cloning
  Sequencing primers: 5′ caatttcacacaggaaacagccag; 3′ gtcctactcaggagagcgttc
Terms and licenses: Academic/Nonprofit Terms; Industry Terms: Not Available to Industry
How to cite: pMAK464 was a gift from Takayuki Iwaki (Addgene plasmid # 140702 ; http://n2t.net/addgene:140702 ; RRID:Addgene_140702)
