[The description below was written by a language model from this plasmid's Addgene catalogue record and pLannotate feature annotations shown in this document.]
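Description:
pMAK464 is a 6,460-bp bacterial expression plasmid built on the pMal-T-Avi-His/BirA backbone and carrying an anti-EGFP nanobody (NBαEGFP) inserted by ligation-independent cloning. It is maintained in E. coli through a ColE1/pMB1-type origin, with rop and bom sequences also present, and is selected with ampicillin via the bla gene. The record lists copy number as unknown.

The nanobody cassette is driven by the IPTG-inducible tac promoter with a downstream lac operator, and repression is supplied in cis by lacI expressed from the lacIq promoter. The open reading frame begins with a short fragment of malE that corresponds to the region encoding the MBP signal sequence, which directs the product out of the cytoplasm. This fits the associated publication's theme of producing nanobodies by direct secretion from E. coli. The roughly 350-bp segment that follows is labelled by the annotation software as a fragment of vsfGFP-0. That label most plausibly reflects the GFP-binding nanobody domain that vsfGFP-0 contains, so this segment is the likely insert rather than a fluorescent protein, although the record does not state this explicitly. Downstream lie a partial AviTag match and a short hit annotated as 3xFLAG, then the rrnB T1 and T2 terminators. The backbone name implies a His tag on the product, but none is annotated in this cassette.

A second cassette, with a lac operator, a T7 gene 10 ribosome binding site and a T7 terminator, encodes the E. coli biotin ligase BirA followed by a His-tag fragment. Its promoter is not annotated. Co-expressed BirA would be expected to biotinylate the AviTag enzymatically in vivo, yielding a site-specifically biotinylated EGFP binder suited to capture or detection.
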