Features (pLannotate 1.2.2; 28 found; start..end, strand, type, name):
     88..109     +  protein_bind   CAP binding site: CAP binding activates transcription in the presence of cAMP. E. coli catabolite activator protein
    128..145     +  promoter       tet promoter (fragment): E. coli promoter for tetracycline efflux protein gene
    318..346     +  promoter       tac promoter: strong E. coli promoter; hybrid between the trp and lac UV5 promoters
    354..370     +  protein_bind   lac operator: The lac repressor binds to the lac operator to inhibit transcription in E. coli. This inhibition can be relieved by adding lactose or isopropyl-β-D-thiogalactopyranoside (IPTG). lac repressor encoded by lacI
    440..524     +  CDS            MBP (fragment): maltose binding protein from E. coli; malE; This gene encodes a signal sequence that can direct MBP to the bacterial periplasm.
    530..877     +  CDS            vsfGFP-0 (fragment): vsfGFP-0 is a basic (constitutively fluorescent) green fluorescent protein published in 2015, derived from Aequorea victoria. It has low acid sensitivity.
    887..926     +  CDS            AviTag™ (fragment): peptide tag that allows for enzymatic biotinylation
    957..982     +  CDS            3xFLAG (fragment): three tandem FLAG® epitope tags
    994..1080    +  terminator     rrnB T1 terminator: Escherichia coli rrnB; transcription terminator T1 from the E. coli rrnB gene
   1172..1199    +  terminator     rrnB T2 terminator: transcription terminator T2 from the E. coli rrnB gene
   1246..1317    +  promoter       AmpR promoter: bla
   1318..2178    +  CDS            AmpR: β-lactamase; bla; confers resistance to ampicillin, carbenicillin, and related antibiotics
   2266..2854    +  rep_origin     ori: high-copy-number ColE1/pMB1/pBR322/pUC origin of replication
   2925..3101    -  CDS            TcR (fragment): tetracycline efflux protein; tet; confers resistance to tetracycline
   3120..3142    +  intron         CMV intron (fragment): modified intron A from human cytomegalovirus (CMV)
   3142..3166    +  protein_bind   lac operator: The lac repressor binds to the lac operator to inhibit transcription in E. coli. This inhibition can be relieved by adding lactose or isopropyl-β-D-thiogalactopyranoside (IPTG). lac repressor encoded by lacI
   3181..3203    +  RBS            RBS: efficient ribosome binding site from bacteriophage T7 gene 10 (Olins and Rangwala, 1989)
   3210..4172    +  CDS            birA: BIRA_ECOLI - Also known as bioR, dhbB. Experimental evidence at protein level: Swiss-Prot protein existence level 1. Acts both as a biotin--[acetyl-CoA-carboxylase] ligase and a biotin-operon repressor. In the presence of ATP, BirA activates biotin to form the BirA-biotinyl-5'-adenylate (BirA-bio-5'-AMP or holoBirA) complex. HoloBirA can either transfer the biotinyl moiety to the biotin carboxyl carrier protein (BCCP) subunit of acetyl-CoA carboxylase, or bind to the biotin operator site and inhibit transcription of the operon. From Escherichia coli (strain K12).
   4211..4228    +  CDS            9xHis (fragment): 9xHis affinity tag
   4238..4287    +  CDS            SET1 (fragment): solubility-enhancement tag derived from T7 phage gene 10B
   4295..4342    +  terminator     T7 terminator: transcription terminator for bacteriophage T7 RNA polymerase
   4373..4499    +  rep_origin     RSF ori (fragment): Plasmids containing the RSF 1030 origin of replication can be propagated in E. coli cells that contain additional plasmids with compatible origins.
   4504..4556    -  misc_feature   bom (fragment): basis of mobility region from pBR322
   4567..4586    -  misc_feature   bom (fragment): basis of mobility region from pBR322
   4688..4879    -  CDS            rop: Rop protein, which maintains plasmids at low copy number; rop
   4896..5276    +  CDS            YPB1_ECOLX: Protein predicted: Swiss-Prot protein existence level 4. From Escherichia coli.
   5375..5452    +  promoter       lacIq promoter: lacI (mutant); In the lacIq allele, a single base change in the promoter boosts expression of the lacI gene about 10-fold.
   5453..75      +  CDS            lacI (across the origin): lac repressor; lacI; The lac repressor binds to the lac operator to inhibit transcription in E. coli. This inhibition can be relieved by adding lactose or isopropyl-β-D-thiogalactopyranoside (IPTG).
>Addgene plasmid #140702 | pMAK464 | addgene full sequence | sequence record 298984 | Addgene NGS Result
GCCTCTCCCCGCGCGTTGGCCGATTCATTAATGCAGCTGGCACGACAGGTTTCCCGACTGGAAAGCGGGC
AGTGAGCGCAACGCAATTAATGTAAGTTAGCTCACTCATTAGGCACAATTCTCATGTTTGACAGCTTATC
ATCGACTGCACGGTGCACCAATGCTTCTGGCGTCAGGCAGCCATCGGAAGCTGTGGTATGGCTGTGCAGG
TCGTAAATCACTGCATAATTCGTGTCGCTCAAGGCGCACTCCCGTTCTGGATAATGTTTTTTGCGCCGAC
ATCATAACGGTTCTGGCAAATATTCTGAAATGAGCTGTTGACAATTAATCATCGGCTCGTATAATGTGTG
GAATTGTGAGCGGATAACAATTTCACACAGGAAACAGCCAGTCCGTTTAGGTGTTTTCACGAGCAATTGA
CCAACAAGGACCATAGATTATGAAAATAAAAACAGGTGCACGCATCCTCGCATTATCCGCATTAACGACG
ATGATGTTTTCCGCCTCGGCTCTCGCCAAAATCGGATCCATGGCGCAGGTTCAGCTGGTTGAAAGCGGTG
GTGCACTGGTTCAGCCTGGTGGTAGCCTGCGTCTGAGCTGTGCAGCAAGCGGTTTTCCGGTTAATCGTTA
TAGCATGCGTTGGTATCGTCAGGCACCGGGTAAAGAACGTGAATGGGTTGCAGGTATGAGCAGTGCCGGT
GATCGTAGCAGCTATGAAGATAGCGTTAAAGGTCGTTTTACCATCAGCCGTGATGATGCACGTAATACCG
TTTATCTGCAAATGAATAGCCTGAAACCGGAAGATACCGCAGTGTATTATTGCAATGTTAACGTGGGCTT
TGAATATTGGGGTCAGGGCACCCAGGTTACCGTTAGCGATATCGGACTGAACGACATCTTCGAAGCTCAG
AAAATCGAATGGCACGGCTCCCATCACCATCATCACCACTAAGAATTCGATTACAAGGATGACGACGATA
AGTAAATAAGCTTCAAATAAAACGAAAGGCTCAGTCGAAAGACTGGGCCTTTCGTTTTATCTGTTGTTTG
TCGGTGAACGCTCTCCTGAGTAGGACAAATCCGCCGGGAGCGGATTTGAACGTTGCGAAGCAACGGCCCG
GAGGGTGGCGGGCAGGACGCCCGCCATAAACTGCCAGGCATCAAATTAAGCAGAAGGCCATCCTGACGGA
TGGCCTTTTTGCGTTTCTACAAACTCTTTCGGTCCGTTGTTTATTTTTCTAAATACATTCAAATATGTAT
CCGCTCATGAGACAATAACCCTGATAAATGCTTCAATAATATTGAAAAAGGAAGAGTATGAGTATTCAAC
ATTTCCGTGTCGCCCTTATTCCCTTTTTTGCGGCATTTTGCCTTCCTGTTTTTGCTCACCCAGAAACGCT
GGTGAAAGTAAAAGATGCTGAAGATCAGTTGGGTGCACGAGTGGGTTACATCGAACTGGATCTCAACAGC
GGTAAGATCCTTGAGAGTTTTCGCCCCGAAGAACGTTTCCCAATGATGAGCACTTTTAAAGTTCTGCTAT
GTGGCGCGGTATTATCCCGTGTTGACGCCGGGCAAGAGCAACTCGGTCGCCGCATACACTATTCTCAGAA
TGACTTGGTTGAGTACTCACCAGTCACAGAAAAGCATCTTACGGATGGCATGACAGTAAGAGAATTATGC
AGTGCTGCCATAACCATGAGTGATAACACTGCGGCCAACTTACTTCTGACAACGATCGGAGGACCGAAGG
AGCTAACCGCTTTTTTGCACAACATGGGGGATCATGTAACTCGCCTTGATCGTTGGGAACCGGAGCTGAA
TGAAGCCATACCAAACGACGAGCGTGACACCACGATGCCTGTAGCAATGGCAACAACGTTGCGCAAACTA
TTAACTGGCGAACTACTTACTCTAGCTTCCCGGCAACAATTAATAGACTGGATGGAGGCGGATAAAGTTG
CAGGACCACTTCTGCGCTCGGCCCTTCCGGCTGGCTGGTTTATTGCTGATAAATCTGGAGCCGGTGAGCG
TGGGTCTCGCGGTATCATTGCAGCACTGGGGCCAGATGGTAAGCCCTCCCGTATCGTAGTTATCTACACG
ACGGGGAGTCAGGCAACTATGGATGAACGAAATAGACAGATCGCTGAGATAGGTGCCTCACTGATTAAGC
ATTGGTAACTGTCAGACCAAGTTTACTCATATATACTTTAGATTGATTTCCTTAGGACTGAGCGTCAACC
CCGTAGAAAAGATCAAAGGATCTTCTTGAGATCCTTTTTTTCTGCGCGTAATCTGCTGCTTGCAAACAAA
AAAACCACCGCTACCAGCGGTGGTTTGTTTGCCGGATCAAGAGCTACCAACTCTTTTTCCGAAGGTAACT
GGCTTCAGCAGAGCGCAGATACCAAATACTGTCCTTCTAGTGTAGCCGTAGTTAGGCCACCACTTCAAGA
ACTCTGTAGCACCGCCTACATACCTCGCTCTGCTAATCCTGTTACCAGTGGCTGCTGCCAGTGGCGATAA
GTCGTGTCTTACCGGGTTGGACTCAAGACGATAGTTACCGGATAAGGCGCAGCGGTCGGGCTGAACGGGG
GGTTCGTGCACACAGCCCAGCTTGGAGCGAACGACCTACACCGAACTGAGATACCTACAGCGTGAGCTAT
GAGAAAGCGCCACGCTTCCCGAAGGGAGAAAGGCGGACAGGTATCCGGTAAGCGGCAGGGTCGGAACAGG
AGAGCGCACGAGGGAGCTTCCAGGGGGAAACGCCTGGTATCTTTATAGTCCTGTCGGGTTTCGCCACCTC
TGACTTGAGCGTCGATTTTTGTGATGCTCGTCAGGGGGGCGGAGCCTATGGAAAAACGCCAGCAACGCGG
CCTTTTTACGGTTCCTGGCCTTTTGCTGGCCTTTTGCTCACATGTTCCGGTACCGCGCCCAACAGTCCCC
CGGCCACGGGGCCTGCCACCATACCCACGCCGAAACAAGCGCTCATGAGCCCGAAGTGGCGAGCCCGATC
TTCCCCATCGGTGATGTCGGCGATATAGGCGCCAGCAACCGCACCTGTGGCGCCGGTGATGCCGGCCACG
ATGCGTCCGGCGTAGAGGATCGAGATCTCGATCCCGCGAAATTAATACGACTCACTAGAGGGGAATTGTG
AGCGGATAACAATTCCCCTCTAGAAATAATTTTGTTTAACTTTAAGAAGGAGATATACCATGAAGGATAA
CACCGTGCCACTGAAATTGATTGCCCTGTTAGCGAACGGTGAATTTCACTCTGGCGAGCAGTTGGGTGAA
ACGCTGGGAATGAGCCGGGCGGCTATTAATAAACACATTCAGACACTGCGTGACTGGGGCGTTGATGTCT
TTACCGTTCCGGGTAAAGGATACAGCCTGCCTGAGCCTATCCAGTTACTTAATGCTAAACAGATATTGGG
TCAGCTGGATGGCGGTAGTGTAGCCGTGCTGCCAGTGATTGACTCCACGAATCAGTACCTTCTTGATCGT
ATCGGAGAGCTTAAATCGGGCGATGCTTGCATTGCAGAATACCAGCAGGCTGGCCGTGGTCGCCGGGGTC
GGAAATGGTTTTCGCCTTTTGGCGCAAACTTATATTTGTCGATGTTCTGGCGTCTGGAACAAGGCCCGGC
GGCGGCGATTGGTTTAAGTCTGGTTATCGGTATCGTGATGGCGGAAGTATTACGCAAGCTGGGTGCAGAT
AAAGTTCGTGTTAAATGGCCTAATGACCTCTATCTGCAGGATCGCAAGCTGGCAGGCATTCTGGTGGAGC
TGACTGGCAAAACTGGCGATGCGGCGCAAATAGTCATTGGAGCCGGGATCAACATGGCAATGCGCCGTGT
TGAAGAGAGTGTCGTTAATCAGGGGTGGATCACGCTGCAGGAAGCGGGGATCAATCTCGATCGTAATACG
TTGGCGGCCATGCTAATACGTGAATTACGTGCTGCGTTGGAACTCTTCGAACAAGAAGGATTGGCACCTT
ATCTGTCGCGCTGGGAAAAGCTGGATAATTTTATTAATCGCCCAGTGAAACTTATCATTGGTGATAAAGA
AATATTTGGCATTTCACGCGGAATAGACAAACAGGGGGCTTTATTACTTGAGCAGGATGGAATAATAAAA
CCCTGGATGGGCGGTGAAATATCCCTGCGTAGTGCAGAAAAAGGTAAGCTTTGATGAGGACTAGTGCGGC
CGCACTCGAGCACCACCACCACCACCACTGAGATCCGGCTGCTAACAAAGCCCGAAAGGAAGCTGAGTTG
GCTGCTGCCACCGCTGAGCAATAACTAGCATAACCCCTTGGGGCCTCTAAACGGGTCTTGAGGGGTTTTT
TGCTGAAAGGAGGAACTATATCCGGATGCTAGCACATGTTCTTTCCTGCGTTATCCCCTGATTCTGTGGA
TAACCGTATTACCGCCTTTGAGTGAGCTGATACCGCTCGCCGCAGCCGAACGACCGAGCGCAGCGAGTCA
GTGAGCGAGGAAGCGGAAGAGCGCCTGATGCGGTATTTTCTCCTTACGCATCTGTGCGGTATTTCACACC
GCATATAAGGTGCACTGTGACTGGGTCATGGCTGCGCCCCGACACCCGCCAACACCCGCTGACGCGCCCT
GACGGGCTTGTCTGCTCCCGGCATCCGCTTACAGACAAGCTGTGACCGTCTCCGGGAGCTGCATGTGTCA
GAGGTTTTCACCGTCATCACCGAAACGCGCGAGGCAGCTGCGGTAAAGCTCATCAGCGTGGTCGTGCAGC
GATTCACAGATGTCTGCCTGTTCATCCGCGTCCAGCTCGTTGAGTTTCTCCAGAAGCGTTAATGTCTGGC
TTCTGATAAAGCGGGCCATGTTAAGGGCGGTTTTTTCCTGTTTGGTCACTGATGCCTCCGTGTAAGGGGG
ATTTCTGTTCATGGGGGTAATGATACCGATGAAACGAGAGAGGATGCTCACGATACGGGTTACTGATGAT
GAACATGCCCGGTTACTGGAACGTTGTGAGGGTAAACAACTGGCGGTATGGATGCGGCGGGACCAGAGAA
AAATCACTCAGGGTCAATGCCAGCGCTTCGTTAATACAGATGTAGGTGTTCCACAGGGTAGCCAGCAGCA
TCCTGCGATGCAGATCCGGAACATAATGGTGCAGGGCGCTGACTTCCGCGTTTCCAGACTTTACGAAACA
CGGAAACCGAAGACCATTCATGTTGTTGCTCAGGTCGCAGACGTTTTGCAGCAGCAGTCGCTTCACGTTC
GCTCGCGTATCGGTGATTCATTCTGCTAACCAGTAAGGCAACCCCGCCAGCCTAGCCGGGTCCTCAACGA
CAGGAGCACGATCATGCGCACCCGTGGCCAGGACCCAACGCTGCCCGAAATTCCGACACCATCGAATGGT
GCAAAACCTTTCGCGGTATGGCATGATAGCGCCCGGAAGAGAGTCAATTCAGGGTGGTGAATGTGAAACC
AGTAACGTTATACGATGTCGCAGAGTATGCCGGTGTCTCTTATCAGACCGTTTCCCGCGTGGTGAACCAG
GCCAGCCACGTTTCTGCGAAAACGCGGGAAAAAGTGGAAGCGGCGATGGCGGAGCTGAATTACATTCCCA
ACCGCGTGGCACAACAACTGGCGGGCAAACAGTCGTTGCTGATTGGCGTTGCCACCTCCAGTCTGGCCCT
GCACGCGCCGTCGCAAATTGTCGCGGCGATTAAATCTCGCGCCGATCAACTGGGTGCCAGCGTGGTGGTG
TCGATGGTAGAACGAAGCGGCGTCGAAGCCTGTAAAGCGGCGGTGCACAATCTTCTCGCGCAACGCGTCA
GTGGGCTGATCATTAACTATCCGCTGGATGACCAGGATGCCATTGCTGTGGAAGCTGCCTGCACTAATGT
TCCGGCGTTATTTCTTGATGTCTCTGACCAGACACCCATCAACAGTATTATTTTCTCCCATGAAGACGGT
ACGCGACTGGGCGTGGAGCATCTGGTCGCATTGGGTCACCAGCAAATCGCGCTGTTAGCGGGCCCATTAA
GTTCTGTCTCGGCGCGTCTGCGTCTGGCTGGCTGGCATAAATATCTCACTCGCAATCAAATTCAGCCGAT
AGCGGAACGGGAAGGCGACTGGAGTGCCATGTCCGGTTTTCAACAAACCATGCAAATGCTGAATGAGGGC
ATCGTTCCCACTGCGATGCTGGTTGCCAACGATCAGATGGCGCTGGGCGCAATGCGCGCCATTACCGAGT
CCGGGCTGCGCGTTGGTGCGGATATTTCGGTAGTGGGATACGACGATACCGAAGACAGCTCATGTTATAT
CCCGCCGTTAACCACCATCAAACAGGATTTTCGCCTGCTGGGGCAAACCAGCGTGGACCGCTTGCTGCAA
CTCTCTCAGGGCCAGGCGGTGAAGGGCAATCAGCTGTTGCCCGTCTCACTGGTGAAAAGAAAAACCACCC
TGGCGCCCAATACACAAACC
